>Addgene plasmid #115032 | SRF3 B7_pECIA2 | addgene full sequence | sequence record 296883 | Addgene NGS Result
GTAAAACGACGGCCAGTGAATTAATTCGTTGCAGGACAGGATGTGGTGCCCGATGTGACTAGCTCTTTGC
TGCAGGCCGTCCTATCCTCTGGTTCCGATAAGAGACCCAGAACTCCGGCCCCCCACCGCCCACCGCCACC
CCCATACATATGTGGTACGCAAGTAAGAGTGCCTGCGCATGCCCCATGTGCCCCACCAAGAGCTTTGCAT
CCCATACAAGTCCCCAAAGTGGAGAACCGAACCAATTCTTCGCGGGCAGAACAAAAGCTTCTGCACACGT
CTCCACTCGAATTTGGAGCCGGCCGGCGTGTGCAAAAGAGGTGAATCGAACGAAAGACCCGTGTGTAAAG
CCGCGTTTCCAAAATGTATAAAACCGAGAGCATCTGGCCAATGTGCATCAGTTGTGGTCAGCAGCAAAAT
CAAGTGAATCATCTCAGTGCAACTAAAGGGGGGATCCGATCTCAATATGAAGTTATGCATATTACTGGCC
GTCGTGGCCTTTGTTGGCCTCTCGCTCGGGGCTACTAACCCTGATGATGTTGCTGCAATTAACGGATTAT
TCGCTGCACTTGGAGCACCTGTTCTTCCTGGTTGGATTGCTTCTGGTGGAGACCCATGTGGTGAAGCTTG
GCAAGGCATTATCTGCAATGTTTCAGATATTATAAGCATAACTGTAAATGCTGCAAATTTGCAAGGAGAG
CTTGGTGACAACTTAGCTAAGTTCACTTCTATCAGGGGAATAGATTTCAGCAACAATCGCATTGGAGGAA
GCATACCTTCTACTTTGCCGGTTACATTGCAGCATTTTTTTCTTTCAGCTAATCAGTTCACCGGAAGCAT
CCCGGAATCTCTAGGAACATTGAGTTTTCTGAATGACATGTCTTTGAACGATAACCTTCTCTCTGGAGAG
CTACCCGACGTGTTTCAAAACCTTGTCGGGCTGATTAATCTTGATATATCATCTAACAATATAAGCGGCA
CATTGCCTCCTTCTATGGAGAATTTATTAACTCTTACAACATTACGTGTTCAGAACAATCAGCTCTCAGG
AACTCTGGACGTTCTTCAAGGCCTTCCTCTTCAAGACTTAAACATAGAGAATAACCTCTTCTCTGGACCC
ATACCGGACAAATTACTAAGCATTCCGAAATTCCTACATGAAGGAAACCCGTTCAATGCCACAATGATCA
ATTCCACCTCGACTGCACCATCATTGTCTCCGTCTCTATCTCCAACAAAACCAGCTCCAACGCGACCATT
TTCTGGAGTTCCACCTCCTCCAAATGAGAGGAATCGAGGGAAAGTTGCTGATGGACCTTCTGATTCAGAA
GGATCGAGCTCTGAGAATTCAAAGGGAAAGCTGGAGGTGCTGTTCCAGGGACCAGGGAGCGACAAAACTC
ACACATGCCCACCGTGCCCAGCACCTGAACTCCTGGGGGGACCGTCAGTCTTCCTCTTCCCCCCAAAACC
CAAGGACACCCTCATGATCTCCCGGACCCCTGAGGTCACATGCGTGGTGGTGGACGTGAGCCACGAAGAC
CCTGAGGTCAAGTTCAACTGGTACGTGGACGGCGTGGAGGTGCATAATGCCAAGACAAAGCCGCGGGAGG
AGCAGTACAACAGCACGTACCGTGTGGTCAGCGTCCTCACCGTCCTGCACCAGGACTGGCTGAATGGCAA
GGAGTACAAGTGCAAGGTCTCCAACAAAGCCCTCCCAGCCCCCATCGAGAAAACCATCTCCAAAGCCAAA
GGGCAGCCCCGAGAACCACAGGTGTACACCCTGCCCCCATCCCGGGAGGAGATGACCAAGAACCAGGTCA
GCCTGACCTGCCTGGTCAAAGGCTTCTATCCCAGCGACATCGCCGTGGAGTGGGAGAGCAATGGGCAGCC
GGAGAACAACTACAAGACCACGCCTCCCGTGCTGGACTCCGACGGCTCCTTCTTCCTCTACAGCAAGCTC
ACCGTGGACAAGAGCAGGTGGCAGCAGGGGAACGTCTTCTCATGCTCCGTGATGCATGAGGGTCTGCACA
ACCACTACACGCAGAAGAGCCTCTCCCTGTCTCCGGGTAAATCTAGAGGGCCCTTCGAAGGTAAGCCTAT
CCCTAACCCTCTCCTCGGTCTCGATTCTACGCGTACCGGTCATCATCACCATCACCATTGAGTTTAAACC
CGCTGATCAGCCTCGACTGTGCCTTCTAAGGCCTGAGCTCGCTGATCAGCCTCGATCGAGGATCCAGACA
TGATAAGATACATTGATGAGTTTGGACAAACCACAACTAGAATGCAGTGAAAAAAATGCTTTATTTGTGA
AATTTGTGATGCTATTGCTTTATTTGTAACCATTATAAGCTGCAATAAACAAGTTAACAACAACAATTGC
ATTCATTTTATGTTTCAGGTTCAGGGGGAGGTGTGGGAGGTTTTTTAAAGCAAGTAAAACCTCTACAAAT
GTGGTATGGCTGATTATGATCAGTCGACCTGCAGGCATGCAAGCTTGGCGTAATCATGGTCATAGCTGTT
TCCTGTGTGAAATTGTTATCCGCTCACAATTCCACACAACATACGAGCCGGAAGCATAAAGTGTAAAGCC
TGGGGTGCCTAATGAGTGAGCTAACTCACATTAATTGCGTTGCGCTCACTGCCCGCTTTCCAGTCGGGAA
ACCTGTCGTGCCAGCTGCATTAATGAATCGGCCAACGCGCGGGGAGAGGCGGTTTGCGTATTGGGCGCTC
TTCCGCTTCCTCGCTCACTGACTCGCTGCGCTCGGTCGTTCGGCTGCGGCGAGCGGTATCAGCTCACTCA
AAGGCGGTAATACGGTTATCCACAGAATCAGGGGATAACGCAGGAAAGAACATGTGAGCAAAAGGCCAGC
AAAAGGCCAGGAACCGTAAAAAGGCCGCGTTGCTGGCGTTTTTCCATAGGCTCCGCCCCCCTGACGAGCA
TCACAAAAATCGACGCTCAAGTCAGAGGTGGCGAAACCCGACAGGACTATAAAGATACCAGGCGTTTCCC
CCTGGAAGCTCCCTCGTGCGCTCTCCTGTTCCGACCCTGCCGCTTACCGGATACCTGTCCGCCTTTCTCC
CTTCGGGAAGCGTGGCGCTTTCTCATAGCTCACGCTGTAGGTATCTCAGTTCGGTGTAGGTCGTTCGCTC
CAAGCTGGGCTGTGTGCACGAACCCCCCGTTCAGCCCGACCGCTGCGCCTTATCCGGTAACTATCGTCTT
GAGTCCAACCCGGTAAGACACGACTTATCGCCACTGGCAGCAGCCACTGGTAACAGGATTAGCAGAGCGA
GGTATGTAGGCGGTGCTACAGAGTTCTTGAAGTGGTGGCCTAACTACGGCTACACTAGAAGAACAGTATT
TGGTATCTGCGCTCTGCTGAAGCCAGTTACCTTCGGAAAAAGAGTTGGTAGCTCTTGATCCGGCAAACAA
ACCACCGCTGGTAGCGGTGGTTTTTTTGTTTGCAAGCAGCAGATTACGCGCAGAAAAAAAGGATCTCAAG
AAGATCCTTTGATCTTTTCTACGGGGTCTGACGCTCAGTGGAACGAAAACTCACGTTAAGGGATTTTGGT
CATGAGATTATCAAAAAGGATCTTCACCTAGATCCTTTTAAATTAAAAATGAAGTTTTAAATCAATCTAA
AGTATATATGAGTAAACTTGGTCTGACAGTTACCAATGCTTAATCAGTGAGGCACCTATCTCAGCGATCT
GTCTATTTCGTTCATCCATAGTTGCCTGACTCCCCGTCGTGTAGATAACTACGATACGGGAGGGCTTACC
ATCTGGCCCCAGTGCTGCAATGATACCGCGAGACCCACGCTCACCGGCTCCAGATTTATCAGCAATAAAC
CAGCCAGCCGGAAGGGCCGAGCGCAGAAGTGGTCCTGCAACTTTATCCGCCTCCATCCAGTCTATTAATT
GTTGCCGGGAAGCTAGAGTAAGTAGTTCGCCAGTTAATAGTTTGCGCAACGTTGTTGCCATTGCTACAGG
CATCGTGGTGTCACGCTCGTCGTTTGGTATGGCTTCATTCAGCTCCGGTTCCCAACGATCAAGGCGAGTT
ACATGATCCCCCATGTTGTGCAAAAAAGCGGTTAGCTCCTTCGGTCCTCCGATCGTTGTCAGAAGTAAGT
TGGCCGCAGTGTTATCACTCATGGTTATGGCAGCACTGCATAATTCTCTTACTGTCATGCCATCCGTAAG
ATGCTTTTCTGTGACTGGTGAGTACTCAACCAAGTCATTCTGAGAATAGTGTATGCGGCGACCGAGTTGC
TCTTGCCCGGCGTCAATACGGGATAATACCGCGCCACATAGCAGAACTTTAAAAGTGCTCATCATTGGAA
AACGTTCTTCGGGGCGAAAACTCTCAAGGATCTTACCGCTGTTGAGATCCAGTTCGATGTAACCCACTCG
TGCACCCAACTGATCTTCAGCATCTTTTACTTTCACCAGCGTTTCTGGGTGAGCAAAAACAGGAAGGCAA
AATGCCGCAAAAAAGGGAATAAGGGCGACACGGAAATGTTGAATACTCATACTCTTCCTTTTTCAATATT
ATTGAAGCATTTATCAGGGTTATTGTCTCATGAGCGGATACATATTTGAATGTATTTAGAAAAATAAACA
AATAGGGGTTCCGCGCACATTTCCCCGAAAAGTGCCACCTGACGTCTAAGAAACCATTATTATCATGACA
TTAACCTATAAAAATAGGCGTATCACGAGGCCCTTTCGTCTCGCGCGTTTCGGTGATGACGGTGAAAACC
TCTGACACATGCAGCTCCCGGAGACGGTCACAGCTTGTCTGTAAGCGGATGCCGGGAGCAGACAAGCCCG
TCAGGGCGCGTCAGCGGGTGTTGGCGGGTGTCGGGGCTGGCTTAACTATGCGGCATCAGAGCAGATTGTA
CTGAGAGTGCACCATATGCGGTGTGAAATACCGCACAGATGCGTAAGGAGAAAATACCGCATCAGGCGCC
ATTCGCCATTCAGGCTGCGCAACTGTTGGGAAGGGCGATCGGTGCGGGCCTCTTCGCTATTACGCCAGCT
GGCGAAAGGGGGATGTGCTGCAAGGCGATTAAGTTGGGTAACGCCAGGGTTTTCCCAGTCACGACGTT
Features (pLannotate 1.2.2; 18 found; start..end, strand, type, name):
     23..449     +  promoter       MT promoter: Drosophila metallothionein promoter
    467..520     +  sig_peptide    BiP signal sequence: Drosophila BiP signal sequence
    473..1360    +  CDS            SRF3 (fragment): SRF3_ARATH - Experimental evidence at protein level: Swiss-Prot protein existence level 1. Not essential for epidermal patterning and not redundant with STRUBBELIG. From Arabidopsis thaliana (Mouse-ear cress).
   1391..2071    +  CDS            IGHG1 (fragment): IGHG1_HUMAN - Experimental evidence at protein level: Swiss-Prot protein existence level 1. Constant region of immunoglobulin heavy chains. Immunoglobulins, also known as antibodies, are membrane-bound or secreted glycoproteins produced by B lymphocytes. In the recognition phase of humoral immunity, the membrane-bound immunoglobulins serve as receptors which, upon binding of a specific antigen, trigger the clonal expansion and differentiation of B lymphocytes into immunoglobulins- secreting plasma cells. Secreted immunoglobulins mediate the effector phase of humoral immunity, which results in
   2090..2131    +  CDS            V5 tag: epitope tag from simian virus 5
   2231..2365    -  polyA_signal   SV40 poly(A) signal: SV40 polyadenylation signal
   2388..2472    -  CDS            large T antigen (fragment): large T antigen from SV40 (simian virus 40)
   2472..2496    +  misc_feature   MCS (fragment): pUC18/19 multiple cloning site
   2533..2549    -  protein_bind   lac operator: The lac repressor binds to the lac operator to inhibit transcription in E. coli. This inhibition can be relieved by adding lactose or isopropyl-β-D-thiogalactopyranoside (IPTG). lac repressor encoded by lacI
   2557..2587    -  promoter       lac promoter: promoter for the E. coli lac operon
   2602..2623    -  protein_bind   CAP binding site: CAP binding activates transcription in the presence of cAMP. E. coli catabolite activator protein
   2636..2728    -  CDS            lacI (fragment): lac repressor; lacI; The lac repressor binds to the lac operator to inhibit transcription in E. coli. This inhibition can be relieved by adding lactose or isopropyl-β-D-thiogalactopyranoside (IPTG).
   2911..3499    -  rep_origin     ori: high-copy-number ColE1/pMB1/pBR322/pUC origin of replication
   3670..4530    -  CDS            AmpR: β-lactamase; bla; confers resistance to ampicillin, carbenicillin, and related antibiotics
   4531..4635    -  promoter       AmpR promoter: bla
   4730..4765    +  CDS            rop (fragment): Rop protein, which maintains plasmids at low copy number; rop
   4867..4966    +  misc_feature   bom (fragment): basis of mobility region from pBR322
   4972..21      -  CDS            lacZα (fragment) (across the origin): LacZα fragment of β-galactosidase; lacZ fragment
