[The description below was written by a language model from this plasmid's Addgene catalogue record and pLannotate feature annotations shown in this document.]
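Description:
SRF3 B7_pECIA2 is an insect-cell expression plasmid built on the pECIA2 backbone, designed for secreted production of a plant receptor ectodomain in Drosophila cell culture. It is propagated in E. coli as a high-copy plasmid through a ColE1/pUC-type origin and selected with ampicillin via the β-lactamase gene. The remaining bacterial annotations (lac promoter and operator, and fragments of lacI, lacZα, rop and bom) are backbone remnants with no evident role in the expression cassette. No selectable marker for insect cells appears in the 5.1 kb annotated sequence.

The expression cassette is driven by the Drosophila metallothionein promoter, which is induced with copper sulfate. Downstream, a Drosophila BiP signal sequence directs the product into the secretory pathway. It is fused to the extracellular domain of the Arabidopsis thaliana leucine-rich repeat receptor kinase SRF3 (AT4G03390), which was inserted by ligation-independent cloning. The ectodomain continues in frame into a human IgG1 constant-region (Fc) fragment and then a V5 epitope. The catalogue also lists a C-terminal hexahistidine tag, although the automated annotation did not call it. An SV40 polyadenylation signal is annotated after the coding region, on the reverse strand.

The construct is the "bait" form of this ectodomain and is meant to be paired with the corresponding prey vector, SRF3 B7_pECIA14. It comes from a collection built to map interactions among the extracellular domains of Arabidopsis LRR receptor kinases. In such assays the Fc fusion generally allows the secreted bait to be captured, while the V5 and His tags allow detection or purification.
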