Addgene plasmid #115032: SRF3 B7_pECIA2
Purpose: Bait vector SRF3 B7_pECIA2 should be used with prey vector SRF3 B7_pECIA14.
Depositing lab: Youssef Belkhadir. Depositing organization: Gregor Mendel Institute of Molecular Plant Biology. Publication: An extracellular network of Arabidopsis leucine-rich repeat receptor kinases. Smakowska-Luzan E, Mott GA, Parys K, Stegmann M, Howton TC, Layeghifard M, Neuhold J, Lehner A, Kong J, Grunwald K, Weinberger N, Satbhai SB, Mayer D, Busch W, Madalinski M, Stolt-Bergner P, Provart NJ, Mukhtar MS, Zipfel C, Desveaux D, Guttman DS, Belkhadir Y. Nature. 2018 Jan 18;553(7688):342-346. doi: 10.1038/nature25184. Epub 2018 Jan 10. PubMed 29320478.
Backbone
  Vector backbone: pECIA2
  Backbone manufacturer: Chris Garcia (Addgene plasmid # 47032)
  Vector type: Insect Expression
Growth in bacteria
  Bacterial resistance: Ampicillin, 100 μg/mL
  Growth temperature: 37°C
  Growth strain: DH5alpha
  Copy number: High Copy
Gene/Insert
  Gene/Insert name: AT4G03390
  Species: A. thaliana (mustard weed)
  Promoter: Metallothionein (Copper-Inducible)
  Tag / fusion protein: Fc, V5 and hexahistidine tags (C terminal on backbone)
  Cloning method: Ligation Independent Cloning
Terms and licenses: Academic/Nonprofit Terms; Industry Terms: Not Available to Industry
Depositor comments: Plasmid for secreted expression in Drosophila cell culture by induction via CuSO4. Insert is an extracellular domain of indicated LRR-RK, C-terminally tagged with Fc, V5 and hexahistidine tags. Insert Protein Sequence: ATNPDDVAAINGLFAALGAPVLPGWIASGGDPCGEAWQGIICNVSDIISITVNAANLQGELGDNLAKFTSIRGIDFSNNRIGGSIPSTLPVTLQHFFLSANQFTGSIPESLGTLSFLNDMSLNDNLLSGELPDVFQNLVGLINLDISSNNISGTLPPSMENLLTLTTLRVQNNQLSGTLDVLQGLPLQDLNIENNLFSGPIPDKLLSIPKFLHEGNPFNATMINSTSTAPSLSPSLSPTKPAPTRPFSGVPPPPNERNRGKVADGPSDSEGSSSENSKGK
How to cite: SRF3 B7_pECIA2 was a gift from Youssef Belkhadir (Addgene plasmid # 115032 ; http://n2t.net/addgene:115032 ; RRID:Addgene_115032)
